LOCUS       Exported 6932 bp ds-DNA circular SYN 13-MAY-2021
DEFINITION  (parent plasmid pCFB262) pXII - 4 -LoxP -SpHIS5 -209bp - pCYC1 -PcaO
            -108 -yeGFP.
ACCESSION   .
VERSION     .
KEYWORDS    pFA197
SOURCE      synthetic DNA construct
  ORGANISM  synthetic DNA construct
REFERENCE   1 (bases 1 to 6932)
  AUTHORS   Ambri F, D'Ambrosio V, Di Blasi R, Maury J, Jacobsen SAB, McCloskey
            D, Jensen MK, Keasling JD
  TITLE     High-Resolution Scanning of Optimal Biosensor Reporter Promoters in
            Yeast.
  JOURNAL   ACS Synth Biol. 2020 Feb 21;9(2):218-226. doi:
            10.1021/acssynbio.9b00333. Epub 2020 Jan 31.
  PUBMED    31935067
REFERENCE   2 (bases 1 to 6932)
  AUTHORS   .
  TITLE     Direct Submission
  JOURNAL   Exported May 13, 2021 from SnapGene Server 1.1.58
            http://www.snapgene.com
FEATURES             Location/Qualifiers
     source          1..6932
                     /organism="synthetic DNA construct"
                     /mol_type="other DNA"
     terminator      178..343
                     /gene="S. cerevisiae ADH1"
                     /label=ADH1 terminator
                     /note="transcription terminator for the S. cerevisiae
                     alcohol dehydrogenase 1 (ADH1) gene"
     primer_bind     264..288
                     /label=pHybLex-R
                     /note="ADH terminator, reverse primer"
     CDS             695..1411
                     /codon_start=1
                     /product="yeast-enhanced green fluorescent protein"
                     /label=yeGFP
                     /note="codons optimized for translation in S. cerevisiae
                     and C. albicans"
                     /translation="MSKGEELFTGVVPILVELDGDVNGHKFSVSGEGEGDATYGKLTLK
                     FICTTGKLPVPWPTLVTTFGYGVQCFARYPDHMKQHDFFKSAMPEGYVQERTIFFKDDG
                     NYKTRAEVKFEGDTLVNRIELKGIDFKEDGNILGHKLEYNYNSHNVYIMADKQKNGIKV
                     NFKIRHNIEDGSVQLADHYQQNTPIGDGPVLLPDNHYLSTQSALSKDPNEKRDHMVLLE
                     FVTAAGITHGMDELYK"
     terminator      1425..1614
                     /gene="S. cerevisiae CYC1"
                     /label=CYC1 terminator
                     /note="transcription terminator for CYC1"
     protein_bind    complement(1662..1695)
                     /label=loxP
                     /bound_moiety="Cre recombinase"
                     /note="Cre-mediated recombination occurs in the 8-bp core
                     sequence (GCATACAT)."
     gene            1750..2950
                     /label=HIS3MX6
                     /note="yeast selectable marker encoding the S. pombe his5
                     gene, which corresponds to S. cerevisiae HIS3"
     promoter        1750..2093
                     /label=TEF promoter
                     /note="Ashbya gossypii TEF promoter"
     CDS             2094..2747
                     /codon_start=1
                     /gene="Schizosaccharomyces pombe his5"
                     /product="imidazoleglycerol-phosphate dehydratase, required
                     for histidine biosynthesis"
                     /label=S. pombe his5
                     /note="yeast auxotrophic marker; corresponds to S.
                     cerevisiae HIS3"
                     /translation="MGRRAFVERNTNETKISVAIALDKAPLPEESNFIDELITSKHANQ
                     KGEQVIQVDTGIGFLDHMYHALAKHAGWSLRLYSRGDLIIDDHHTAEDTAIALGIAFKQ
                     AMGNFAGVKRFGHAYCPLDEALSRSVVDLSGRPYAVIDLGLKREKVGELSCEMIPHLLY
                     SFSVAAGITLHVTCLYGSNDHHRAESAFKSLAVAMRAATSLTGSSEVPSTKGVL"
     terminator      2753..2950
                     /label=TEF terminator
                     /note="Ashbya gossypii TEF terminator"
     protein_bind    complement(3010..3043)
                     /label=loxP
                     /bound_moiety="Cre recombinase"
                     /note="Cre-mediated recombination occurs in the 8-bp core
                     sequence (GCATACAT)."
     primer_bind     complement(3086..3105)
                     /label=T7
                     /note="T7 promoter, forward primer"
     promoter        complement(3087..3105)
                     /label=T7 promoter
                     /note="promoter for bacteriophage T7 RNA polymerase"
     primer_bind     complement(3115..3131)
                     /label=M13 fwd
                     /note="common sequencing primer, one of multiple similar
                     variants"
     primer_bind     complement(3124..3146)
                     /label=M13/pUC Forward
                     /note="In lacZ gene"
     protein_bind    complement(3751..3784)
                     /label=FRT (minimal)
                     /bound_moiety="FLP recombinase from the Saccharomyces
                     cerevisiae 2u plasmid"
                     /note="supports FLP-mediated excision but not integration
                     (Turan and Bode, 2011)"
     primer_bind     complement(4254..4270)
                     /label=M13 fwd
                     /note="common sequencing primer, one of multiple similar
                     variants"
     primer_bind     complement(4369..4386)
                     /label=L4440
                     /note="L4440 vector, forward primer"
     rep_origin      complement(4540..5128)
                     /direction=LEFT
                     /label=ori
                     /note="high-copy-number ColE1/pMB1/pBR322/pUC origin of
                     replication"
     primer_bind     complement(4620..4639)
                     /label=pBR322ori-F
                     /note="pBR322 origin, forward primer"
     CDS             complement(5250..6110)
                     /codon_start=1
                     /gene="bla"
                     /product="beta-lactamase"
                     /label=AmpR
                     /note="confers resistance to ampicillin, carbenicillin, and
                     related antibiotics"
                     /translation="MSIQHFRVALIPFFAAFCLPVFAHPETLVKVKDAEDQLGARVGYI
                     ELDLNSGKILESFRPEERFPMMSTFKVLLCGAVLSRIDAGQEQLGRRIHYSQNDLVEYS
                     PVTEKHLTDGMTVRELCSAAITMSDNTAANLLLTTIGGPKELTAFLHNMGDHVTRLDRW
                     EPELNEAIPNDERDTTMPVAMATTLRKLLTGELLTLASRQQLIDWMEADKVAGPLLRSA
                     LPAGWFIADKSGAGERGSRGIIAALGPDGKPSRIVVIYTTGSQATMDERNRQIAEIGAS
                     LIKHW"
     primer_bind     5873..5892
                     /label=Amp-R
                     /note="Ampicillin resistance gene, reverse primer"
     promoter        complement(6111..6202)
                     /gene="bla"
                     /label=AmpR promoter
     primer_bind     6244..6263
                     /label=Kan-R
                     /note="Kanamycin resistance gene, reverse primer"
     primer_bind     6269..6288
                     /label=pENTR-R
                     /note="pENTR vectors, reverse primer"
     protein_bind    6495..6528
                     /label=FRT (minimal)
                     /bound_moiety="FLP recombinase from the Saccharomyces
                     cerevisiae 2u plasmid"
                     /note="supports FLP-mediated excision but not integration
                     (Turan and Bode, 2011)"
ORIGIN
        1 tggatttgtt ttatcaatac acagtctaca gtcaagaatt ttttttatca aattttgcgt
       61 tcgagcgtat aaaatagccg ctgtagctac ttaagttcct gttcagcgat agtttttttc
      121 catcacacgt actatggcaa ttaagtcctc agcgagctcg catggaatgc gtgcgatgag
      181 cgacctcatg ctatacctga gaaagcaacc tgacctacag gaaagagtta ctcaagaata
      241 agaattttcg ttttaaaacc taagagtcac tttaaaattt gtatacactt atttttttta
      301 taacttattt aataataaaa atcataaatc ataagaaatt cgcttattta gaagtgtcaa
      361 caacgtatct accaacggaa tacgtgcgat ccaggcaact ttagtgctga cacatacagg
      421 catatatata tgtgtgcgac gacacatgat catatggcat gcatgtgctc tgtatgtata
      481 taaaactctt ggatcgtata acctcctggt taagggaaag ccacgaaata tcattttacc
      541 taaccggatg aaacatccaa atctgacgac gttttcttct tttctctaaa tattctttcc
      601 ttatacatta ggacctttgc agcataaatt actatacttc tatagacaca caaacacaaa
      661 tacacacact aaattaataa tctgtcataa aacaatgtct aaaggtgaag aattattcac
      721 tggtgttgtc ccaattttgg ttgaattaga tggtgatgtt aatggtcaca aattttctgt
      781 ctccggtgaa ggtgaaggtg atgctactta cggtaaattg accttaaaat ttatttgtac
      841 tactggtaaa ttgccagttc catggccaac cttagtcact actttcggtt atggtgttca
      901 atgttttgcg agatacccag atcatatgaa acaacatgac tttttcaagt ctgccatgcc
      961 agaaggttat gttcaagaaa gaactatttt tttcaaagat gacggtaact acaagaccag
     1021 agctgaagtc aagtttgaag gtgatacctt agttaataga atcgaattaa aaggtattga
     1081 ttttaaagaa gatggtaaca ttttaggtca caaattggaa tacaactata actctcacaa
     1141 tgtttacatc atggctgaca aacaaaagaa tggtatcaaa gttaacttca aaattagaca
     1201 caacattgaa gatggttctg ttcaattagc tgaccattat caacaaaata ctccaattgg
     1261 tgatggtcca gtcttgttac cagacaacca ttacttatcc actcaatctg ccttatccaa
     1321 agatccaaac gaaaagagag accacatggt cttgttagaa tttgttactg ctgctggtat
     1381 tacccatggt atggatgaat tgtacaaata aatcgcgtgc attcatccgc tctaaccgaa
     1441 aaggaaggag ttagacaacc tgaagtctag gtccctattt atttttttat agttatgtta
     1501 gtattaagaa cgttatttat atttcaaatt tttctttttt ttctgtacag acgcgtgtac
     1561 gcatgtaaca ttatactgaa aaccttgctt gagaaggttt tgggacgctc gaagatcgcg
     1621 tcagctgaag cttcgtacgc tgcaggtcga caacccttaa tataacttcg tataatgtat
     1681 gctatacgaa gttattaggt ctagagatct gtttagcttg cctcgtcccc gccgggtcac
     1741 ccggccagcg acatggaggc ccagaatacc ctccttgaca gtcttgacgt gcgcagctca
     1801 ggggcatgat gtgactgtcg cccgtacatt tagcccatac atccccatgt ataatcattt
     1861 gcatccatac attttgatgg ccgcacggcg cgaagcaaaa attacggctc ctcgctgcag
     1921 acctgcgagc agggaaacgc tcccctcaca gacgcgttga attgtcccca cgccgcgccc
     1981 ctgtagagaa atataaaagg ttaggatttg ccactgaggt tcttctttca tatacttcct
     2041 tttaaaatct tgctaggata cagttctcac atcacatccg aacataaaca accatgggta
     2101 ggagggcttt tgtagaaaga aatacgaacg aaacgaaaat cagcgttgcc atcgctttgg
     2161 acaaagctcc cttacctgaa gagtcgaatt ttattgatga acttataact tccaagcatg
     2221 caaaccaaaa gggagaacaa gtaatccaag tagacacggg aattggattc ctggatcaca
     2281 tgtatcatgc actggctaaa catgcaggct ggagcttacg actttactca agaggtgatt
     2341 taatcatcga tgatcatcac actgcagaag atactgctat tgcacttggt attgcattca
     2401 agcaggctat gggtaacttt gccggcgtta aaagatttgg acatgcttat tgtccacttg
     2461 acgaagccct ttctagaagc gtagttgact tgtcgggacg gccctatgct gttatcgatt
     2521 tgggattaaa gcgtgaaaag gttggggaat tgtcctgtga aatgatccct cacttactat
     2581 attccttttc ggtagcagct ggaattactt tgcatgttac ctgcttatat ggtagtaatg
     2641 accatcatcg tgctgaaagc gcttttaaat ctctggctgt tgccatgcgc gcggctacta
     2701 gtcttactgg aagttctgaa gtcccaagca cgaagggagt gttgtaaaga gtactgacaa
     2761 taaaaagatt cttgttttca agaacttgtc atttgtatag tttttttata ttgtagttgt
     2821 tctattttaa tcaaatgtta gcgtgattta tatttttttt cgcctcgaca tcatctgccc
     2881 agatgcgaag ttaagtgcgc agaaagtaat atcatgcgtc aatcgtatgt gaatgctggt
     2941 cgctatactg ctgtcgattc gatactaacg ccgccatcca gtttaaacga gctctcgaga
     3001 acccttaata taacttcgta taatgtatgc tatacgaagt tattaggtga tatcagatcc
     3061 actagtggcc tatgcaccca attcgcccta tagtgagtcg tattacgcgc gctcactggc
     3121 cgtcgtttta caacgtcgtg actgggaaaa ccctggcgtt acccctgcag gactagtgct
     3181 gaggcattaa tccaactttg tactattcct tccccgttta ctcaattctt gaagccaatt
     3241 tgtacaattc cccattagag tcaaataaaa ggatgcctca cggaggtatg ttacccgcgc
     3301 tatttcacat ggctcattga attagaggtg gaatttggtg taccctcccc tcctcatctg
     3361 atgaagtagt gatccgacaa ttcttaaaag ttgtagacat tacttttacc accaactaag
     3421 ttgtatttat attgctaccc ttatcctttt atatctaact agcgctcata aggttggggc
     3481 aatactaaaa ctgtgttctt attcaactca ttaaatacgt ggcagtacgt accctattag
     3541 aaacaatagg aaacagcaga gtcggaagaa gccaaatgcc agatttgaag tccaaaacct
     3601 tgtcaagcca atctttggga gcggctattc ctccagaaat tgtgtaccaa atacttacat
     3661 accagtttag ggatttgtta agaaatgacc atccaggtac ggcagaaaat taagacctca
     3721 gcgcggccgc aaatttaaat aaaatgaagt gaagttccta tactttctag agaataggaa
     3781 cttctatagt gagtcgaata agggcgacac aaaatttatt ctaaatgcat aataaatact
     3841 gataacatct tatagtttgt attatatttt gtattatcgt tgacatgtat aattttgata
     3901 tcaaaaactg attttccctt tattattttc gagatttatt ttcttaattc tctttaacaa
     3961 actagaaata ttgtatatac aaaaaatcat aaataataga tgaatagttt aattataggt
     4021 gttcatcaat cgaaaaagca acgtatctta tttaaagtgc gttgcttttt tctcatttat
     4081 aaggttaaat aattctcata tatcaagcaa agtgacaggc gcccttaaat attctgacaa
     4141 atgctctttc cctaaactcc ccccataaaa aaacccgccg aagcgggttt ttacgttatt
     4201 tgcggattaa cgattactcg ttatcagaac cgcccagggg gcccgagctt aagactggcc
     4261 gtcgttttac aacacagaaa gagtttgtag aaacgcaaaa aggccatccg tcaggggcct
     4321 tctgcttagt ttgatgcctg gcagttccct actctcgcct tccgcttcct cgctcactga
     4381 ctcgctgcgc tcggtcgttc ggctgcggcg agcggtatca gctcactcaa aggcggtaat
     4441 acggttatcc acagaatcag gggataacgc aggaaagaac atgtgagcaa aaggccagca
     4501 aaaggccagg aaccgtaaaa aggccgcgtt gctggcgttt ttccataggc tccgcccccc
     4561 tgacgagcat cacaaaaatc gacgctcaag tcagaggtgg cgaaacccga caggactata
     4621 aagataccag gcgtttcccc ctggaagctc cctcgtgcgc tctcctgttc cgaccctgcc
     4681 gcttaccgga tacctgtccg cctttctccc ttcgggaagc gtggcgcttt ctcatagctc
     4741 acgctgtagg tatctcagtt cggtgtaggt cgttcgctcc aagctgggct gtgtgcacga
     4801 accccccgtt cagcccgacc gctgcgcctt atccggtaac tatcgtcttg agtccaaccc
     4861 ggtaagacac gacttatcgc cactggcagc agccactggt aacaggatta gcagagcgag
     4921 gtatgtaggc ggtgctacag agttcttgaa gtggtgggct aactacggct acactagaag
     4981 aacagtattt ggtatctgcg ctctgctgaa gccagttacc ttcggaaaaa gagttggtag
     5041 ctcttgatcc ggcaaacaaa ccaccgctgg tagcggtggt ttttttgttt gcaagcagca
     5101 gattacgcgc agaaaaaaag gatctcaaga agatcctttg atcttttcta cggggtctga
     5161 cgctcagtgg aacgacgcgc gcgtaactca cgttaaggga ttttggtcat gagcttgcgc
     5221 cgtcccgtca agtcagcgta atgctctgct taccaatgct taatcagtga ggcacctatc
     5281 tcagcgatct gtctatttcg ttcatccata gttgcctgac tccccgtcgt gtagataact
     5341 acgatacggg agggcttacc atctggcccc agcgctgcga tgataccgcg agaaccacgc
     5401 tcaccggctc cggatttatc agcaataaac cagccagccg gaagggccga gcgcagaagt
     5461 ggtcctgcaa ctttatccgc ctccatccag tctattaatt gttgccggga agctagagta
     5521 agtagttcgc cagttaatag tttgcgcaac gttgttgcca tcgctacagg catcgtggtg
     5581 tcacgctcgt cgtttggtat ggcttcattc agctccggtt cccaacgatc aaggcgagtt
     5641 acatgatccc ccatgttgtg caaaaaagcg gttagctcct tcggtcctcc gatcgttgtc
     5701 agaagtaagt tggccgcagt gttatcactc atggttatgg cagcactgca taattctctt
     5761 actgtcatgc catccgtaag atgcttttct gtgactggtg agtactcaac caagtcattc
     5821 tgagaatagt gtatgcggcg accgagttgc tcttgcccgg cgtcaatacg ggataatacc
     5881 gcgccacata gcagaacttt aaaagtgctc atcattggaa aacgttcttc ggggcgaaaa
     5941 ctctcaagga tcttaccgct gttgagatcc agttcgatgt aacccactcg tgcacccaac
     6001 tgatcttcag catcttttac tttcaccagc gtttctgggt gagcaaaaac aggaaggcaa
     6061 aatgccgcaa aaaagggaat aagggcgaca cggaaatgtt gaatactcat attcttcctt
     6121 tttcaatatt attgaagcat ttatcagggt tattgtctca tgagcggata catatttgaa
     6181 tgtatttaga aaaataaaca aataggggtc agtgttacaa ccaattaacc aattctgaac
     6241 attatcgcga gcccatttat acctgaatat ggctcataac accccttgtt tgcctggcgg
     6301 cagtagcgcg gtggtcccac ctgaccccat gccgaactca gaagtgaaac gccgtagcgc
     6361 cgatggtagt gtggggactc cccatgcgag agtagggaac tgccaggcat caaataaaac
     6421 gaaaggctca gtcgaaagac tgggcctttc gcccgggcta attatggggt gtcgccctta
     6481 ttcgactcta tagtgaagtt cctattctct agaaagtata ggaacttctg aagtggggat
     6541 ttaaatgcgg ccgcgctgag ggtttaatgt atccggctgt tccttcatag ccctttcaat
     6601 gaacgttgca gccctttgaa gattggccat tttgtcagga ctcgagcctg acagttggac
     6661 caacgcaact ttaatttttt gtgaaagaat cttcgaagca ctcatactgg cgatcttcac
     6721 gccctcctgc tattacaaaa gctgtgtttt tacaagaatc aaattaagtt agcaagatat
     6781 tatacaacat tattgataat ttcaatatcg tgttcgtacc tgatgacgta tctgtgcatt
     6841 gataaggccc gcatggtttc agaaagcaga gcggaacgat tccaaattag tggccttgtg
     6901 ctttgcatgt caattgtgtt accttcagct cg
//
