[The description below was written by a language model from this plasmid's Addgene catalogue record and the feature table of its GenBank file.]
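Description:
pFA197 is a yeast reporter plasmid for synthetic biology, built on the parent vector pCFB262. The "pXII-4" element in its description suggests a chromosomal integration design targeting a site of that name, although the feature table does not annotate any homology arms. It also shows no yeast replication origin, which fits an integrative rather than episomal vector. In E. coli the plasmid is maintained through a high-copy ColE1/pUC-type origin and selected with ampicillin via the bla gene. The catalogue gives a total size of about 8 kb, whereas the sequence record held for the plasmid is 6,932 bp, so the listed sizes appear to be approximate.

The payload is a yeast-enhanced GFP coding sequence (717 bp, codon-optimised for S. cerevisiae and C. albicans) followed by the CYC1 terminator. According to the catalogue fields it is driven by an engineered promoter called PcaO_108, described as a 209 bp CYC1 promoter carrying a PcaO operator element. This promoter is not annotated in the feature table, but it presumably lies in the unannotated stretch upstream of yeGFP. An ADH1 terminator sits further upstream. Yeast selection relies on the HIS3MX6 cassette, in which the S. pombe his5 gene under the Ashbya gossypii TEF promoter and terminator complements histidine auxotrophy. Two loxP sites flank this marker so that Cre recombinase can excise it for reuse. Two minimal FRT sites and a T7 promoter are also annotated in the backbone.

The associated publication concerns high-resolution scanning of biosensor reporter promoters in yeast. pFA197 therefore appears to be one variant in a promoter series, with the "108" likely denoting an operator position, giving a fluorescent readout of transcription-factor-based biosensor activity.
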