Addgene plasmid #149602: pFA197
Purpose: (parent plasmid pCFB262) pXII - 4 -LoxP -SpHIS5 -209bp - pCYC1 -PcaO -108 -yeGFP
Depositing lab: Michael Jensen. Depositing organization: Danmarks Tekniske Universitet. Publication: High-Resolution Scanning of Optimal Biosensor Reporter Promoters in Yeast. Ambri F, D'Ambrosio V, Di Blasi R, Maury J, Jacobsen SAB, McCloskey D, Jensen MK, Keasling JD. ACS Synth Biol. 2020 Feb 21;9(2):218-226. doi: 10.1021/acssynbio.9b00333. Epub 2020 Jan 31. PubMed 31935067.
Backbone
  Vector backbone: pCFB262
  Backbone size w/o insert (bp): 7000
  Total vector size (bp): 8000
  Vector type: Yeast Expression, Synthetic Biology
Growth in bacteria
  Bacterial resistance: Ampicillin, 100 μg/mL
  Growth temperature: 37°C
  Growth strain: DH5alpha
  Copy number: Unknown
Gene/Insert
  Gene/Insert name: yeGFP
  Insert size (bp): 717
  Promoter: PcaO_1O8
  Cloning method: Unknown
  Sequencing primers: 5′ gaaattcgcttatttagaagtgtc; 3′ CTCCTTCCTTTTCGGTTAGAG
Terms and licenses: Academic/Nonprofit Terms; Industry Terms: Not Available to Industry
How to cite: pFA197 was a gift from Michael Jensen (Addgene plasmid # 149602 ; http://n2t.net/addgene:149602 ; RRID:Addgene_149602)
