>Addgene plasmid #149602 | pFA197 | depositor partial sequence | sequence record 313622 | pFA197 sequence 1205 bps
CCAGGCAACTTTAGTGCTGACACATACAGGCATATATATATGTGTGCGACGACACATGATCATATGGCAT
GCATGTGCTCTGTATGTATATAAAACTCTTGGATCGTATAACCTCCTGGTTAAGGGAAAGCCACGAAATA
TCATTTTACCTAACCGGATGAAACATCCAAATCTGACGACGTTTTCTTCTTTTCTCTAAATATTCTTTCC
TTATACATTAGGACCTTTGCAGCATAAATTACTATACTTCTATAGACACACAAACACAAATACACACACT
AAATTAATAATCTGTCATAAAACAATGTCTAAAGGTGAAGAATTATTCACTGGTGTTGTCCCAATTTTGG
TTGAATTAGATGGTGATGTTAATGGTCACAAATTTTCTGTCTCCGGTGAAGGTGAAGGTGATGCTACTTA
CGGTAAATTGACCTTAAAATTTATTTGTACTACTGGTAAATTGCCAGTTCCATGGCCAACCTTAGTCACT
ACTTTCGGTTATGGTGTTCAATGTTTTGCGAGATACCCAGATCATATGAAACAACATGACTTTTTCAAGT
CTGCCATGCCAGAAGGTTATGTTCAAGAAAGAACTATTTTTTTCAAAGATGACGGTAACTACAAGACCAG
AGCTGAAGTCAAGTTTGAAGGTGATACCTTAGTTAATAGAATCGAATTAAAAGGTATTGATTTTAAAGAA
GATGGTAACATTTTAGGTCACAAATTGGAATACAACTATAACTCTCACAATGTTTACATCATGGCTGACA
AACAAAAGAATGGTATCAAAGTTAACTTCAAAATTAGACACAACATTGAAGATGGTTCTGTTCAATTAGC
TGACCATTATCAACAAAATACTCCAATTGGTGATGGTCCAGTCTTGTTACCAGACAACCATTACTTATCC
ACTCAATCTGCCTTATCCAAAGATCCAAACGAAAAGAGAGACCACATGGTCTTGTTAGAATTTGTTACTG
CTGCTGGTATTACCCATGGTATGGATGAATTGTACAAATAAATCGCGTGCATTCATCCGCTCTAACCGAA
AAGGAAGGAGTTAGACAACCTGAAGTCTAGGTCCCTATTTATTTTTTTATAGTTATGTTAGTATTAAGAA
CGTTATTTATATTTCAAATTTTTCTTTTTTTTCTGTACAGACGCGTGTACGCATGTAACATTATACTGAA
AACCTTGCTTGAGAA
